>Addgene plasmid #176325 | pVRC8400-SARS-CoV-2-S2P-B.1.1.7-AVI | addgene full sequence | sequence record 347062 | Addgene NGS Result
AAATAGGCGTATCACGAGGCCCTTTCGTCTCGCGCGTTTCGGTGATGACGGTGAAAACCTCTGACACATG
CAGCTCCCGGAGACGGTCACAGCTTGTCTGTAAGCGGATGCCGGGAGCAGACAAGCCCGTCAGGGCGCGT
CAGCGGGTGTTGGCGGGTGTCGGGGCTGGCTTAACTATGCGGCATCAGAGCAGATTGTACTGAGAGTGCA
CCATATGCGGTGTGAAATACCGCACAGATGCGTAAGGAGAAAATACCGCATCAGATTGGCTATTGGCCAT
TGCATACGTTGTATCCATATCATAATATGTACATTTATATTGGCTCATGTCCAACATTACCGCCATGTTG
ACATTGATTATTGACTAGTTATTAATAGTAATCAATTACGGGGTCATTAGTTCATAGCCCATATATGGAG
TTCCGCGTTACATAACTTACGGTAAATGGCCCGCCTGGCTGACCGCCCAACGACCCCCGCCCATTGACGT
CAATAATGACGTATGTTCCCATAGTAACGCCAATAGGGACTTTCCATTGACGTCAATGGGTGGAGTATTT
ACGGTAAACTGCCCACTTGGCAGTACATCAAGTGTATCATATGCCAAGTACGCCCCCTATTGACGTCAAT
GACGGTAAATGGCCCGCCTGGCATTATGCCCAGTACATGACCTTATGGGACTTTCCTACTTGGCAGTACA
TCTACGTATTAGTCATCGCTATTACCATGGTGATGCGGTTTTGGCAGTACATCAATGGGCGTGGATAGCG
GTTTGACTCACGGGGATTTCCAAGTCTCCACCCCATTGACGTCAATGGGAGTTTGTTTTGGCACCAAAAT
CAACGGGACTTTCCAAAATGTCGTAACAACTCCGCCCCATTGACGCAAATGGGCGGTAGGCGTGTACGGT
GGGAGGTCTATATAAGCAGAGCTCGTTTAGTGAACCGTCAGATCGCCTGGAGACGCCATCCACGCTGTTT
TGACCTCCATAGAAGACACCGGGACCGATCCAGCCTCCATCGGCTCGCATCTCTCCTTCACGCGCCCGCC
GCCCTACCTGAGGCCGCCATCCACGCCGGTTGAGTCGCGTTCTGCCGCCTCCCGCCTGTGGTGCCTCCTG
AACTGCGTCCGCCGTCTAGGTAAGTTTAAAGCTCAGGTCGAGACCGGGCCTTTGTCCGGCGCTCCCTTGG
AGCCTACCTAGACTCAGCCGGCTCTCCACGCTTTGCCTGACCCTGCTTGCTCAACTCTAGTTAACGGTGG
AGGGCAGTGTAGTCTGAGCAGTACTCGTTGCTGCCGCGCGCGCCACCAGACATAATAGCTGACAGACTAA
CAGACTGTTCCTTTCCATGGGTCTTTTCTGCAGTCACCGTCGTCGACACGTGTGATCAGATATCGCGGCC
GCTCTAGACCACCATGGGATGGTCATGTATCATCCTTTTTCTAGTAGCAACTGCAACCGGTGTACATTCC
GCACCAGAGCTGCTGGGAGGACCTAGCGTGTTCCTGTTTCCCCCTAAGCCTAAGGACACCCTGATGATCA
GCCGGACCCCAGAGGTGACATGCGTGGTGGTGGACGTGTCCCACGAGGACCCCGAGGTGAAGTTCAACTG
GTACGTGGATGGCGTGGAGGTGCACAATGCCAAGACCAAGCCAAGGGAGGAGCAGTACAACTCTACCTAT
CGCGTGGTGAGCGTGCTGACAGTGCTGCACCAGGACTGGCTGAACGGCAAGGAGTACAAGTGTAAGGTGT
CTAATAAGGCCCTGCCTGCCCCAATCGAGAAGACCATCAGCAAGGCAAAGGGACAGCCAAGGGAGCCTCA
GGTGTATACCCTGCCACCCAGCCGCGACGAGCTGACAAAGAACCAGGTGTCCCTGTACTGCCTGGTGAAG
GGCTTCTATCCTTCCGATATCGCCGTGGAGTGGGAGTCTAATGGCCAGCCAGAGAACAATTACAAGACCA
CACCTCCAGTGCTGGACTCCGATGGCTCTTTCTTTCTGTATTCCAAGCTGACCGTGGATAAGAGCCGGTG
GCAGCAGGGCAACGTGTTTAGCTGTTCCGTGATGCACGAGGCCCTGCACAATCACTACACACAGAAGTCT
CTGAGCCTGTCCCCCGGCAAGGGAGGAGGAGGCAGCGGCGGAGGAGGCTCCGGAGGCGGCGGCTCTGGCG
GCGGCGGCAGCGCCCCTGAACTGCTGGGAGGACCAAGCGTGTTCCTGTTTCCACCTAAGCCCAAAGATAC
CCTGATGATCTCCAGGACCCCTGAAGTCACCTGCGTGGTCGTGGACGTGTCTCATGAGGACCCCGAAGTC
AAGTTCAACTGGTACGTGGACGGAGTCGAAGTCCATAACGCCAAGACCAAGCCTAGAGAAGAGCAGTACA
ACTCCACCTATAGAGTGGTGTCTGTGCTGACAGTGCTGCATCAGGATTGGCTGAATGGCAAGGAATATAA
GTGTAAGGTGAGCAATAAGGCCCTGCCCGCCCCTATCGAGAAGACCATCTCTAAAGCCAAAGGACAGCCA
AGGGAGCCACAGGTGTATACACTGCCACCCAGCCGGGACGAGCTGACCAAGAACCAGGTGAGCCTGACAT
GTCTGGTCAAGGGCTTCTACCCCAGTGACATTGCTGTGGAGTGGGAGTCCAATGGCCAGCCTGAGAACAA
TTATAAAACTACCCCACCAGTGCTGGACAGCGATGGCTCCTTCTTTCTGACCAGCAAGCTGACAGTGGAT
AAGTCCCGCTGGCAGCAGGGAAACGTGTTTTCTTGTAGCGTGATGCATGAGGCCCTGCATAACCACTACA
CCCAGAAGTCCCTGTCTCTGAGCCCAGGCAAGGGAGGCAGCGGAGGCGGAGGCAGCGGAGGCCTGGAGGT
GCTGTTTCAGGGCCCTCAGTGCGTGAACCTGACCACCCGAACCCAGCTCCCACCAGCCTACACCAACAGC
TTTACACGGGGCGTGTACTACCCTGACAAGGTGTTCAGATCTAGCGTCCTGCACAGCACTCAGGACCTCT
TCCTGCCGTTCTTCAGCAACGTGACATGGTTCCACGCCATCAGCGGCACAAACGGAACCAAGCGGTTTGA
TAACCCCGTCCTGCCATTCAATGATGGAGTTTACTTCGCCAGTACCGAGAAGAGTAACATCATCCGGGGC
TGGATCTTCGGCACCACCCTGGATAGCAAAACACAGAGCCTCCTGATCGTGAACAATGCCACGAACGTCG
TGATCAAGGTGTGCGAGTTCCAGTTTTGCAATGATCCTTTCCTGGGTGTGTACCACAAGAACAACAAGAG
CTGGATGGAAAGCGAGTTCAGAGTCTACAGCAGCGCCAACAACTGCACATTCGAGTACGTCTCTCAGCCT
TTTCTGATGGACCTTGAGGGGAAACAAGGCAACTTCAAGAACCTGAGAGAATTCGTGTTCAAGAACATCG
ACGGCTACTTCAAAATCTACTCCAAGCACACACCCATCAACCTGGTCCGGGACCTCCCTCAGGGCTTCAG
CGCCCTGGAACCCCTGGTCGACCTGCCCATAGGCATCAACATAACGCGGTTCCAAACCCTGCTGGCCCTG
CATAGATCCTACCTGACTCCTGGCGACAGCAGCAGCGGATGGACCGCCGGAGCTGCAGCCTACTATGTGG
GCTACCTGCAACCTAGAACCTTCCTGCTGAAGTACAACGAGAACGGCACAATCACAGACGCCGTCGACTG
CGCCCTGGACCCTCTCTCTGAGACAAAGTGCACCCTGAAGTCCTTCACCGTGGAAAAGGGCATCTACCAG
ACCAGCAACTTCCGGGTGCAGCCTACAGAGAGCATCGTGCGATTTCCAAACATTACCAACCTCTGCCCCT
TCGGCGAGGTGTTTAACGCCACAAGATTTGCCTCCGTTTACGCCTGGAATAGAAAGAGAATCAGCAATTG
TGTGGCCGACTACTCCGTGCTGTATAACAGCGCCTCTTTCAGCACCTTCAAGTGCTACGGCGTTTCCCCA
ACAAAGCTGAATGACCTGTGCTTCACCAACGTGTACGCCGACTCCTTCGTAATTAGAGGCGATGAGGTGC
GGCAGATCGCACCAGGCCAGACCGGTAAGATCGCTGACTACAACTATAAGCTGCCTGATGATTTTACAGG
CTGCGTGATCGCCTGGAACTCTAACAACCTGGATAGCAAGGTGGGCGGCAACTACAACTACCTGTACCGG
CTGTTTCGCAAGTCTAACCTGAAACCTTTCGAGAGAGACATCTCCACAGAGATCTACCAGGCCGGTTCTA
CACCTTGTAACGGGGTGGAAGGCTTCAACTGTTACTTCCCTCTGCAAAGCTACGGCTTCCAGCCTACCTA
CGGAGTCGGCTACCAGCCATACCGGGTGGTCGTGCTGTCCTTCGAGTTACTCCACGCCCCCGCCACCGTC
TGCGGTCCTAAGAAGTCCACCAATCTGGTTAAGAACAAATGCGTGAACTTCAACTTCAACGGCCTGACCG
GGACCGGCGTGCTGACCGAAAGCAACAAAAAGTTCCTCCCCTTCCAGCAGTTCGGCCGTGATATCGATGA
CACCACAGATGCCGTCAGAGATCCACAGACCCTGGAAATCCTGGATATTACACCCTGCTCCTTCGGAGGA
GTTTCTGTGATCACCCCCGGGACCAATACCAGCAACCAGGTGGCTGTGCTGTACCAAGGTGTTAACTGCA
CCGAGGTTCCTGTGGCCATCCACGCCGATCAGCTGACACCTACTTGGAGAGTGTACTCCACTGGCTCCAA
TGTGTTCCAGACCAGGGCCGGATGTCTGATCGGCGCCGAGCACGTGAATAACAGTTACGAGTGCGACATC
CCTATCGGCGCCGGCATCTGTGCCAGCTACCAGACCCAGACAAACAGCCACGGGTCTGCTTCCTCTGTAG
CTAGCCAGAGCATCATCGCCTACACCATGAGCCTGGGCGCAGAGAACAGCGTGGCCTATTCCAACAACTC
TATCGCCATTCCCATCAACTTTACAATTAGCGTCACAACAGAGATCCTGCCCGTGAGCATGACCAAGACC
AGCGTGGACTGTACAATGTACATCTGTGGCGACAGCACTGAATGCAGCAACCTGCTGCTGCAATACGGCT
CCTTTTGCACCCAACTGAACCGGGCGCTGACCGGAATCGCCGTGGAACAGGACAAAAATACCCAGGAGGT
GTTCGCCCAAGTGAAGCAGATCTACAAGACCCCACCTATCAAGGACTTCGGCGGCTTTAACTTTAGCCAG
ATTCTCCCTGATCCTTCTAAGCCTAGCAAGCGGAGCTTTATCGAGGATCTGCTGTTCAACAAGGTCACCC
TGGCCGATGCCGGCTTTATCAAACAGTATGGCGATTGCCTGGGCGACATAGCCGCCAGAGATCTGATCTG
CGCCCAGAAATTCAACGGCCTGACAGTTCTCCCACCTCTGCTGACCGACGAGATGATCGCTCAGTACACC
TCTGCCCTGCTGGCTGGCACCATCACATCTGGGTGGACATTTGGCGCCGGCGCCGCCCTGCAGATCCCCT
TTGCCATGCAGATGGCCTATAGATTCAACGGAATCGGCGTGACCCAGAACGTGCTGTATGAAAACCAGAA
GCTGATCGCTAACCAGTTCAATTCTGCCATCGGCAAGATCCAGGACTCCCTCTCCTCTACCGCCAGCGCC
CTGGGCAAACTGCAGGACGTGGTGAATCAGAACGCCCAAGCCCTGAACACCCTGGTGAAGCAGCTCAGCA
GCAATTTTGGCGCCATCAGCTCTGTGCTGAACGATATCCTGGCTAGACTGGACCCTCCAGAAGCCGAAGT
CCAGATCGATAGACTGATCACAGGTAGACTGCAGTCCCTGCAAACCTACGTGACCCAACAGCTGATCAGG
GCCGCTGAAATAAGAGCCAGCGCCAATCTCGCCGCTACCAAGATGTCCGAGTGTGTGCTGGGACAGTCTA
AACGCGTTGACTTCTGCGGCAAAGGCTATCACCTGATGAGCTTCCCCCAGAGCGCGCCGCACGGCGTGGT
GTTCCTGCATGTGACATACGTGCCTGCCCAAGAGAAGAATTTCACAACCGCCCCTGCCATCTGCCACGAC
GGCAAGGCCCACTTCCCAAGAGAGGGCGTTTTCGTTTCCAATGGCACACACTGGTTCGTGACACAAAGAA
ACTTCTACGAACCCCAGATTATCACCACCCACAACACCTTCGTGAGTGGCAATTGTGACGTGGTCATCGG
AATCGTGAACAACACAGTGTACGACCCTCTGCAACCTGAGCTGGACTCTTTTAAGGAAGAGCTGGACAAG
TACTTTAAAAACCACACCAGCCCCGATGTGGACCTGGGCGACATCAGTGGCATTAACGCCAGCGTGGTGA
ACATCCAAAAGGAAATCGACAGACTGAACGAGGTGGCCAAGAACCTGAACGAGTCCCTGATCGACCTGCA
GGAGCTCGGCAAATACGAGCAGGGATCTGGATACATCCCCGAGGCCCCCAGAGATGGCCAGGCCTACGTG
CGGAAGGACGGCGAGTGGGTACTGCTGAGCACATTCCTGGGCAGATCCGGAGGAGGCCTGGTGCCACAGC
AGAGCGGAGGCCTGAACGACATCTTCGAGGCCCAGAAGATCGAGTGGCACGAGGGCTGATGAGGATCCAG
ATCTGCTGTGCCTTCTAGTTGCCAGCCATCTGTTGTTTGCCCCTCCCCCGTGCCTTCCTTGACCCTGGAA
GGTGCCACTCCCACTGTCCTTTCCTAATAAAATGAGGAAATTGCATCGCATTGTCTGAGTAGGTGTCATT
CTATTCTGGGGGGTGGGGTGGGGCAGGACAGCAAGGGGGAGGATTGGGAAGACAATAGCAGGCATGCTGG
GGATGCGGTGGGCTCTATGGGTACCCAGGTGCTGAAGAATTGACCCGGTTCCTCCTGGGCCAGAAAGAAG
CAGGCACATCCCCTTCTCTGTGACACACCCTGTCCACGCCCCTGGTTCTTAGTTCCAGCCCCACTCATAG
GACACTCATAGCTCAGGAGGGCTCCGCCTTCAATCCCACCCGCTAAAGTACTTGGAGCGGTCTCTCCCTC
CCTCATCAGCCCACCAAACCAAACCTAGCCTCCAAGAGTGGGAAGAAATTAAAGCAAGATAGGCTATTAA
GTGCAGAGGGAGAGAAAATGCCTCCAACATGTGAGGAAGTAATGAGAGAAATCATAGAATTTTAAGGCCA
TGATTTAAGGCCATCATGGCCTTAATCTTCCGCTTCCTCGCTCACTGACTCGCTGCGCTCGGTCGTTCGG
CTGCGGCGAGCGGTATCAGCTCACTCAAAGGCGGTAATACGGTTATCCACAGAATCAGGGGATAACGCAG
GAAAGAACATGTGAGCAAAAGGCCAGCAAAAGGCCAGGAACCGTAAAAAGGCCGCGTTGCTGGCGTTTTT
CCATAGGCTCCGCCCCCCTGACGAGCATCACAAAAATCGACGCTCAAGTCAGAGGTGGCGAAACCCGACA
GGACTATAAAGATACCAGGCGTTTCCCCCTGGAAGCTCCCTCGTGCGCTCTCCTGTTCCGACCCTGCCGC
TTACCGGATACCTGTCCGCCTTTCTCCCTTCGGGAAGCGTGGCGCTTTCTCATAGCTCACGCTGTAGGTA
TCTCAGTTCGGTGTAGGTCGTTCGCTCCAAGCTGGGCTGTGTGCACGAACCCCCCGTTCAGCCCGACCGC
TGCGCCTTATCCGGTAACTATCGTCTTGAGTCCAACCCGGTAAGACACGACTTATCGCCACTGGCAGCAG
CCACTGGTAACAGGATTAGCAGAGCGAGGTATGTAGGCGGTGCTACAGAGTTCTTGAAGTGGTGGCCTAA
CTACGGCTACACTAGAAGAACAGTATTTGGTATCTGCGCTCTGCTGAAGCCAGTTACCTTCGGAAAAAGA
GTTGGTAGCTCTTGATCCGGCAAACAAACCACCGCTGGTAGCGGTGGTTTTTTTGTTTGCAAGCAGCAGA
TTACGCGCAGAAAAAAAGGATCTCAAGAAGATCCTTTGATCTTTTCTACGGGGTCTGACGCTCAGTGGAA
CGAAAACTCACGTTAAGGGATTTTGGTCATGAGATTATCAAAAAGGATCTTCACCTAGATCCTTTTAAAT
TAAAAATGAAGTTTTAAATCAATCTAAAGTATATATGAGTAAACTTGGTCTGACAGTTACCAATGCTTAA
TCAGTGAGGCACCTATCTCAGCGATCTGTCTATTTCGTTCATCCATAGTTGCCTGACTCGGGGGGGGGGG
GCGCTGAGGTCTGCCTCGTGAAGAAGGTGTTGCTGACTCATACCAGGCCTGAATCGCCCCATCATCCAGC
CAGAAAGTGAGGGAGCCACGGTTGATGAGAGCTTTGTTGTAGGTGGACCAGTTGGTGATTTTGAACTTTT
GCTTTGCCACGGAACGGTCTGCGTTGTCGGGAAGATGCGTGATCTGATCCTTCAACTCAGCAAAAGTTCG
ATTTATTCAACAAAGCCGCCGTCCCGTCAAGTCAGCGTAATGCTCTGCCAGTGTTACAACCAATTAACCA
ATTCTGATTAGAAAAACTCATCGAGCATCAAATGAAACTGCAATTTATTCATATCAGGATTATCAATACC
ATATTTTTGAAAAAGCCGTTTCTGTAATGAAGGAGAAAACTCACCGAGGCAGTTCCATAGGATGGCAAGA
TCCTGGTATCGGTCTGCGATTCCGACTCGTCCAACATCAATACAACCTATTAATTTCCCCTCGTCAAAAA
TAAGGTTATCAAGTGAGAAATCACCATGAGTGACGACTGAATCCGGTGAGAATGGCAAAAGCTTATGCAT
TTCTTTCCAGACTTGTTCAACAGGCCAGCCATTACGCTCGTCATCAAAATCACTCGCATCAACCAAACCG
TTATTCATTCGTGATTGCGCCTGAGCGAGACGAAATACGCGATCGCTGTTAAAAGGACAATTACAAACAG
GAATCGAATGCAACCGGCGCAGGAACACTGCCAGCGCATCAACAATATTTTCACCTGAATCAGGATATTC
TTCTAATACCTGGAATGCTGTTTTCCCGGGGATCGCAGTGGTGAGTAACCATGCATCATCAGGAGTACGG
ATAAAATGCTTGATGGTCGGAAGAGGCATAAATTCCGTCAGCCAGTTTAGTCTGACCATCTCATCTGTAA
CATCATTGGCAACGCTACCTTTGCCATGTTTCAGAAACAACTCTGGCGCATCGGGCTTCCCATACAATCG
ATAGATTGTCGCACCTGATTGCCCGACATTATCGCGAGCCCATTTATACCCATATAAATCAGCATCCATG
TTGGAATTTAATCGCGGCCTCGAGCAAGACGTTTCCCGTTGAATATGGCTCATAACACCCCTTGTATTAC
TGTTTATGTAAGCAGACAGTTTTATTGTTCATGATGATATATTTTTATCTTGTGCAATGTAACATCAGAG
ATTTTGAGACACAACGTGGCTTTCCCCCCCCCCCCATTATTGAAGCATTTATCAGGGTTATTGTCTCATG
AGCGGATACATATTTGAATGTATTTAGAAAAATAAACAAATAGGGGTTCCGCGCACATTTCCCCGAAAAG
TGCCACCTGACGTCTAAGAAACCATTATTATCATGACATTAACCTATAA
Features (pLannotate 1.2.2; 15 found; start..end, strand, type, name):
     29..64      +  CDS            rop (fragment): Rop protein, which maintains plasmids at low copy number; rop
    166..264     +  misc_feature   bom (fragment): basis of mobility region from pBR322
    350..729     +  enhancer       CMV enhancer: human cytomegalovirus immediate early enhancer
    730..933     +  promoter       CMV promoter: human cytomegalovirus (CMV) immediate early promoter
   1022..1249    +  LTR            5' LTR (truncated) (fragment): truncated 5' long terminal repeat (LTR) from human T-cell leukemia virus (HTLV) type 1
   1253..1363    +  intron         CMV intron (fragment): modified intron A from human cytomegalovirus
   1414..1482    +  CDS            Ighv1-61 (fragment): HVM05_MOUSE - Also known as Igh-VJ558. Experimental evidence at protein level: Swiss-Prot protein existence level 1. From Mus musculus (Mouse).
   1816..2832    +  CDS            IGHG1: IGHG1_HUMAN - Experimental evidence at protein level: Swiss-Prot protein existence level 1. Constant region of immunoglobulin heavy chains. Immunoglobulins, also known as antibodies, are membrane-bound or secreted glycoproteins produced by B lymphocytes. In the recognition phase of humoral immunity, the membrane-bound immunoglobulins serve as receptors which, upon binding of a specific antigen, trigger the clonal expansion and differentiation of B lymphocytes into immunoglobulins- secreting plasma cells. Secreted immunoglobulins mediate the effector phase of humoral immunity, which results in
   2887..6462    +  CDS            S (fragment): SPIKE_SARS2 - Experimental evidence at protein level: Swiss-Prot protein existence level 1. [Spike glycoprotein]: May down-regulate host tetherin (BST2) by lysosomal degradation, thereby counteracting its antiviral activity. From Severe acute respiratory syndrome coronavirus 2 (2019-nCoV) (SARS-CoV-2).
   6656..6880    +  polyA_signal   bGH poly(A) signal: bovine growth hormone polyadenylation signal
   7418..8006    -  rep_origin     ori: high-copy-number ColE1/pMB1/pBR322/pUC origin of replication
   8178..8249    -  CDS            bla(M) (fragment): β-lactamase lacking the signal sequence; bla(M); allows cytosolic expression of β-lactamase
   8261..8407    -  CDS            TRA2_ECOLX (fragment): Protein predicted: Swiss-Prot protein existence level 4. Required for transposition of transposon Tn903. From Escherichia coli.
   8548..9363    -  CDS            KanR: aminoglycoside phosphotransferase; aph(3')-Ia; confers resistance to kanamycin in bacteria or G418 (Geneticin®) in eukaryotes
   9486..9573    -  promoter       AmpR promoter (fragment): bla
