[The description below was written by a language model from this plasmid's Addgene catalogue record and pLannotate feature annotations shown in this document.]
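Description:
pVRC8400-SARS-CoV-2-S2P-B.1.1.7-AVI is a 9.6 kb mammalian expression plasmid built on the pVRC8400 backbone for producing a soluble, tagged form of the SARS-CoV-2 spike ectodomain from the B.1.1.7 (Alpha) variant. It is propagated in E. coli through a high-copy ColE1/pUC-type origin and selected with kanamycin via an aph(3')-Ia gene. Short fragments of rop, bom, β-lactamase and a Tn903 transposase also appear in the annotation and look like non-functional backbone remnants.

The expression cassette is driven by the human CMV immediate-early enhancer and promoter, followed by a truncated HTLV-1 LTR segment and a portion of CMV intron A, elements that typically boost transcript processing and expression, and it ends with the bovine growth hormone polyadenylation signal. The open reading frame begins with a short mouse immunoglobulin heavy-chain fragment, most likely serving as a secretion leader. This is followed by human IgG1 constant-region sequence corresponding to the recorded single-chain Fc (scFc), an HRV3C protease cleavage site, the spike coding region, and a C-terminal AVI tag. The HRV3C site and AVI tag are listed in the catalogue fields but were not individually annotated in the feature table. The spike insert carries the lineage-defining changes 69-70del, 144del, N501Y, A570D, D614G, P681H, T716I, S982A and D1118H. The "S2P" name conventionally denotes a two-proline prefusion-stabilised spike, though the record does not list those substitutions.

This layout allows the secreted fusion to be captured through its Fc, the spike to be released by HRV3C cleavage, and the AVI tag to be site-specifically biotinylated. That fits the associated publication's aim of generating molecular probes of variant spikes.
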