Addgene plasmid #176325: pVRC8400-SARS-CoV-2-S2P-B.1.1.7-AVI
Purpose: Expresses SARS-CoV-2 S2P protein from the B.1.1.7 variant with single chain Fc, HRV3C protease cleavage site, and AVI tag
Depositing lab: Peter Kwong. Depositing organization: National Institute of Allergy and Infectious Diseases (NIAID). Publication: Molecular probes of spike ectodomain and its subdomains for SARS-CoV-2 variants, Alpha through Omicron. Teng IT, Nazzari AF, Choe M, Liu T, Oliveira de Souza M, Petrova Y, Tsybovsky Y, Wang S, Zhang B, Artamonov M, Madan B, Huang A, Lopez Acevedo SN, Pan X, Ruckwardt TJ, DeKosky BJ, Mascola JR, Misasi J, Sullivan NJ, Zhou T, Kwong PD. PLoS One. 2022 May 24;17(5):e0268767. doi: 10.1371/journal.pone.0268767. eCollection 2022. PubMed 35609088.
Backbone
  Vector backbone: pVRC8400
  Vector type: Mammalian Expression
Growth in bacteria
  Bacterial resistance: Kanamycin, 50 μg/mL
  Growth temperature: 37°C
  Growth strain: DH5alpha
  Copy number: Unknown
Gene/Insert
  Gene/Insert name: SARS-CoV-2-S2P-B.1.1.7
  Mutation: 69-70 del, 144del, N501Y, A570D, D614G, P681H, T716I, S982A, D1118H
  Entrez Gene: S (a.k.a. GU280_gp02, spike glycoprotein)
  Tag / fusion protein: scFc (N terminal on insert); HRV3C (N terminal on insert); AVI (C terminal on insert)
Terms and licenses: Academic/Nonprofit Terms; Industry Terms: Not Available to Industry
How to cite: pVRC8400-SARS-CoV-2-S2P-B.1.1.7-AVI was a gift from Peter Kwong (Addgene plasmid # 176325 ; http://n2t.net/addgene:176325 ; RRID:Addgene_176325)
